Addgene plasmid #202046: Px-PhiYFP-triplex-DR-M13-DR-pA
Purpose: Encodes PhiYFP downstream of a cloning site for constructing a synthetic Cas-targeted promoter. 3’ UTR has a MALAT1 triplex, dCas12a DRs, and cloning site for crRNA to activate downstream targets.
Depositing lab: Darren Cusanovich. Depositing organization: University of Arizona. Publication: Optimization of a Cas12a-Driven Synthetic Gene Regulatory Network System. Kang H, Fitch JC, Varghese RP, Thorne CA, Cusanovich DA. ACS Synth Biol. 2025 May 16;14(5):1732-1744. doi: 10.1021/acssynbio.5c00084. Epub 2025 May 2. PubMed 40316310.
Backbone
  Vector backbone: pGL2-Luc
  Total vector size (bp): 4279
  Vector type: Mammalian Expression
Growth in bacteria
  Bacterial resistance: Ampicillin, 100 μg/mL
  Growth temperature: 37°C
  Growth strain: DH5alpha
  Copy number: High Copy
Gene/Insert
  Gene/Insert name: PhiYFP
  gRNA/shRNA sequence: M13
  Species: Synthetic
Terms and licenses: Academic/Nonprofit Terms; Industry Terms: Not Available to Industry
Depositor comments: Please visit https://doi.org/10.1101/2023.05.08.539911 for bioRxiv preprint.
How to cite: Px-PhiYFP-triplex-DR-M13-DR-pA was a gift from Darren Cusanovich (Addgene plasmid # 202046 ; http://n2t.net/addgene:202046 ; RRID:Addgene_202046)
