[The description below was written by a language model from this plasmid's Addgene catalogue record and pLannotate feature annotations shown in this document.]
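Description:
Px-PhiYFP-triplex-DR-M13-DR-pA is a 4,279 bp mammalian expression plasmid built on the pGL2-Luc backbone, designed as a modular node for a Cas12a-driven synthetic gene regulatory network. It is propagated in E. coli as a high-copy plasmid through a ColE1/pUC-type origin and selected with ampicillin via the β-lactamase gene and its native promoter. An f1 phage origin is also present. No mammalian selection marker is recorded. The short annotated fragments of KanR, ble, TcR, lacZα and SV40 large T antigen appear to be remnants or incidental matches rather than functional genes.

The payload is a mammalian codon-optimized PhiYFP (Phialidium yellow fluorescent protein) coding sequence. It has no fixed promoter: "Px" denotes an upstream cloning site where the user inserts a synthetic promoter carrying target sites for a Cas-based activator. A synthetic poly(A) signal and an RNA polymerase II pause site from the human α2 globin gene lie upstream of this region, an arrangement that typically insulates a reporter from read-through transcription originating in the backbone.

According to the record, the 3' UTR contains a MALAT1 triplex, which stabilizes a transcript lacking a poly(A) tail, followed by dCas12a direct repeats flanking an M13 sequence that occupies the crRNA cloning position. These elements are not annotated in the feature table. An HSV TK poly(A) signal lies downstream. Because Cas12a can process its own crRNAs at direct repeats, a single Pol II transcript can presumably yield both the reporter mRNA and a crRNA. Activation of the node is thus reported by YFP fluorescence and passed on to downstream targets.
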