Features (pLannotate 1.2.2; 14 found; start..end, strand, type, name):
    190..1050    -  CDS            AmpR: β-lactamase; bla; confers resistance to ampicillin, carbenicillin, and related antibiotics
   1051..1155    -  promoter       AmpR promoter: bla
   1182..1610    +  rep_origin     f1 ori (sequence partly withheld): f1 bacteriophage origin of replication; arrow indicates direction of (+) strand synthesis
   1642..1709    -  CDS            lacZα (fragment): LacZα fragment of β-galactosidase; lacZ fragment
   1768..1816    +  polyA_signal   poly(A) signal: synthetic polyadenylation signal
   1830..1921    +  misc_feature   pause site: RNA polymerase II transcriptional pause signal from the human α2 globin gene
   2021..2723    +  CDS            PhiYFP (fragment): Phialidium yellow fluorescent proteim mammalian codon-optimized
   2849..2902    -  CDS            KanR (fragment): aminoglycoside phosphotransferase; aph(3')-Ia; confers resistance to kanamycin
   2981..2998    +  misc_feature   MCS (fragment): pBluescript multiple cloning site
   3036..3188    +  CDS            ble (fragment): BLE_KLEPN - Experimental evidence at protein level: Swiss-Prot protein existence level 1. Binding protein with a strong affinity to the bleomycin family of antibiotics. Binds to CL990; an antimitotic-antibiotic compound. From Klebsiella pneumoniae.
   3247..3294    +  polyA_signal   HSV TK poly(A) signal: herpes simplex virus thymidine kinase polyadenylation signal (Cole and Stacy, 1985)
   3309..3377    -  CDS            large T antigen (fragment): large T antigen from SV40 (simian virus 40)
   3399..3530    +  CDS            TcR (fragment): tetracycline efflux protein; tet; confers resistance to tetracycline
   3710..19      -  rep_origin     ori (across the origin): high-copy-number ColE1/pMB1/pBR322/pUC origin of replication
>Addgene plasmid #202046 | Px-PhiYFP-triplex-DR-M13-DR-pA | addgene full sequence | sequence record 401605 | Addgene NGS Result
CAGAAAAAAAGGATCTCAAGAAGATCCTTTGATCTTTTCTACGGGGTCTGACGCTCAGTGGAACGAAAAC
TCACGTTAAGGGATTTTGGTCATGAGATTATCAAAAAGGATCTTCACCTAGATCCTTTTAAATTAAAAAT
GAAGTTTTAAATCAATCTAAAGTATATATGAGTAAACTTGGTCTGACAGTTACCAATGCTTAATCAGTGA
GGCACCTATCTCAGCGATCTGTCTATTTCGTTCATCCATAGTTGCCTGACTCCCCGTCGTGTAGATAACT
ACGATACGGGAGGGCTTACCATCTGGCCCCAGTGCTGCAATGATACCGCGAGACCCACGCTCACCGGCTC
CAGATTTATCAGCAATAAACCAGCCAGCCGGAAGGGCCGAGCGCAGAAGTGGTCCTGCAACTTTATCCGC
CTCCATCCAGTCTATTAATTGTTGCCGGGAAGCTAGAGTAAGTAGTTCGCCAGTTAATAGTTTGCGCAAC
GTTGTTGCCATTGCTACAGGCATCGTGGTGTCACGCTCGTCGTTTGGTATGGCTTCATTCAGCTCCGGTT
CCCAACGATCAAGGCGAGTTACATGATCCCCCATGTTGTGCAAAAAAGCGGTTAGCTCCTTCGGTCCTCC
GATCGTTGTCAGAAGTAAGTTGGCCGCAGTGTTATCACTCATGGTTATGGCAGCACTGCATAATTCTCTT
ACTGTCATGCCATCCGTAAGATGCTTTTCTGTGACTGGTGAGTACTCAACCAAGTCATTCTGAGAATAGT
GTATGCGGCGACCGAGTTGCTCTTGCCCGGCGTCAATACGGGATAATACCGCGCCACATAGCAGAACTTT
AAAAGTGCTCATCATTGGAAAACGTTCTTCGGGGCGAAAACTCTCAAGGATCTTACCGCTGTTGAGATCC
AGTTCGATGTAACCCACTCGTGCACCCAACTGATCTTCAGCATCTTTTACTTTCACCAGCGTTTCTGGGT
GAGCAAAAACAGGAAGGCAAAATGCCGCAAAAAAGGGAATAAGGGCGACACGGAAATGTTGAATACTCAT
ACTCTTCCTTTTTCAATATTATTGAAGCATTTATCAGGGTTATTGTCTCATGAGCGGATACATATTTGAA
TGTATTTAGAAAAATAAACAAATAGGGGTTCCGCGCACATTTCCCCGAAAAGTGCCACCTG
[124 nt withheld, positions 1182-1305]
C
[91 nt withheld, positions 1307-1397]
A
[49 nt withheld, positions 1399-1447]
CCTTTGACGTTGGAGTCCACGTTCTTT
[37 nt withheld, positions 1475-1511]
ACCCTATCTCGGTCTATTCTTTTGATTTATAAGGGATTTTGCCGATTTCGGCCTATTGGTTAAAAAATGA
GCTGATTTAACAAAAATTTAACGCGAATTTTAACAAAATATTAACGCTTACAATTTGCCATTCGCCATTC
AGGCTGCGCAACTGTTGGGAAGGGCGATCGGTGCGGGCCTCTTCGCTATTACGCCAGCCCAAGCTACCAT
GATAAGTAAGTAATATTAAGGTACGGGAGGTACTTGGAGCGGCCGCAATAAAATATCTTTATTTTCATTA
CATCTGTGTGTTGGTTTTTTGTGTGAATCGATAGTACTAACATACGCTCTCCATCAAAACAAAACGAAAC
AAAACAAACTAGCAAAATAGGCTGTCCCCAGTGCAAGTGCAGGTGCCAGAACATTTCTCTATCGATAGGA
TCCCAGGAAACAGCTATGACGAGCTCTCTAGCGGGGGGCTATAAAAGGGGGTGGGGGCGTTCGTCCTGCT
ATCTAGCGTCGCGTTGACCATGAGCAGCGGCGCCCTGCTGTTCCACGGCAAGATCCCCTACGTGGTGGAG
ATGGAGGGCGATGTGGATGGCCACACCTTCAGCATCCGCGGTAAGGGCTACGGCGATGCCAGCGTGGGCA
AGGTGGATGCCCAGTTCATCTGCACCACCGGCGATGTGCCCGTGCCCTGGAGCACCCTGGTGACCACCCT
GACCTACGGCGCCCAGTGCTTCGCCAAGTACGGCCCCGAGCTGAAGGATTTCTACAAGAGCTGCATGCCC
GATGGCTACGTGCAGGAGCGCACCATCACCTTCGAGGGCGATGGCAATTTCAAGACCCGCGCCGAGGTGA
CCTTCGAGAATGGCAGCGTGTACAATCGCGTGAAGCTGAATGGCCAGGGCTTCAAGAAGGATGGCCACGT
GCTGGGCAAGAATCTGGAGTTCAATTTCACCCCCCACTGCCTGTACATCTGGGGCGATCAGGCCAATCAC
GGCCTGAAGAGCGCCTTCAAGATCTGCCACGAGATCGCCGGCAGCAAGGGCGATTTCATCGTGGCCGATC
ACACCCAGATGAATACCCCCATCGGCGGCGGCCCCGTGCACGTGCCCGAGTACCACCACATGAGCTACCA
CGTGAAGCTGAGCAAGGATGTGACCGATCACCGCGATAATATGAGCCTGACGGAGACCGTGCGCGCCGTG
GATTGCCGCAAGACCTACCTGTAAGGCCGGCCTAAACCGGTGATTCGTCAGTAGGGTTGTAAAGGTTTTT
CTTTTCCTGAGAAAACAACCTTTTGTTTTCTCAGGTTTTGCTTTTTGGCCTTTCCCTAGCTTTAAAAAAA
AAAAAGCAAAACTCACCGAGGCAGTTCCATAGGATGGCAAGATCCTGGTATTGGTCTGCGAAATTTCTAC
TCTTGTAGATTGAGACGCAGGAAACAGCTATGACCGTCTCTAATTTCTACTCTTGTAGATTCTAGAAAAG
AATTCGATATCAAGCTTCCCGGGATGCTAGCTAAGCGGGACTCTGGGGTTCGAAATGACCGACCAAGCGA
CGCCCAACCTGCCATCACGAGATTTCGATTCCACCGCCGCCTTCTATGAAAGGTTGGGCTTCGGAATCGT
TTTCCGGGACGCCGGCTGGATGATCCTCCAGCGCGGGGATCTCATGCTGGAGTTCTTCGCCCACCCTAGG
GGGAGGCTAACTGAAACACGGAAGGAGACAATACCGGAAGGAACCCGCGCTATGACGGCAATAAAAAGAC
AGAATAAAACGCACGGTGTTGGGTCGTTTGTTCCAATTGCATTCATTTTATGTTTCAGGTTCAGGGGGAG
GTGTGGGAGGTTTTTTAAAGCAAGTAAAACCTCTACAAATGTGGTAAAATCGATAAGGATCGAGTATGTC
GACCGATGCCCTTGAGAGCCTTCAACCCAGTCAGCTCCTTCCGGTGGGCGCGGGGCATGACTATCGTCGC
CGCACTTATGACTGTCTTCTTTATCATGCAACTCGTAGGACAGGTGCCGGCAGCGCTCTTCCGCTTCCTC
GCTCACTGACTCGCTGCGCTCGGTCGTTCGGCTGCGGCGAGCGGTATCAGCTCACTCAAAGGCGGTAATA
CGGTTATCCACAGAATCAGGGGATAACGCAGGAAAGAACATGTGAGCAAAAGGCCAGCAAAAGGCCAGGA
ACCGTAAAAAGGCCGCGTTGCTGGCGTTTTTCCATAGGCTCCGCCCCCCTGACGAGCATCACAAAAATCG
ACGCTCAAGTCAGAGGTGGCGAAACCCGACAGGACTATAAAGATACCAGGCGTTTCCCCCTGGAAGCTCC
CTCGTGCGCTCTCCTGTTCCGACCCTGCCGCTTACCGGATACCTGTCCGCCTTTCTCCCTTCGGGAAGCG
TGGCGCTTTCTCATAGCTCACGCTGTAGGTATCTCAGTTCGGTGTAGGTCGTTCGCTCCAAGCTGGGCTG
TGTGCACGAACCCCCCGTTCAGCCCGACCGCTGCGCCTTATCCGGTAACTATCGTCTTGAGTCCAACCCG
GTAAGACACGACTTATCGCCACTGGCAGCAGCCACTGGTAACAGGATTAGCAGAGCGAGGTATGTAGGCG
GTGCTACAGAGTTCTTGAAGTGGTGGCCTAACTACGGCTACACTAGAAGAACAGTATTTGGTATCTGCGC
TCTGCTGAAGCCAGTTACCTTCGGAAAAAGAGTTGGTAGCTCTTGATCCGGCAAACAAACCACCGCTGGT
AGCGGTGGTTTTTTTGTTTGCAAGCAGCAGATTACGCG
